>Addgene plasmid #139383 | pMT405 | addgene full sequence | sequence record 313188 | Addgene NGS Result
CTCATGTTTCACGTACTAAGCTCTCATGTTTGAACAATAAAATTAATATAAATCAGCAACTTAAATAGCC
TCTAAGGTTTTAAGTTTTATAAGAAAAAAAAGAATATATAAGGCTTTTAAAGCTTTTAAGGTTTAACGGT
TGTGGACAACAAGCCAGGGATGTAACGCACTGAGAAGCCCTTAGAGCCTCTCAAAGCAATTTTGAGTGAC
ACAGGAACACTTAACGGCTGACATGGGAATTCCCCTCCACCGCGGTGTATTAATGCGGCTGCAATTTTTT
TGGGCGGGGCCGCCCAAAAAAATCCTAGCACCCTGCAGGGTCTCCCGCTTCTGTCTTCTGCACCATATGC
GGTGTGAAATACCGCACAGATGCGTAAGGAGAAAATACCGCATCAGGCGCCATTAGCCATTCAGGCTGCG
CAACTGTTGGGAAGGGCGATCGGTGTGGGCCTCTTCGCTATTACGCCAGCTGGCGAAAGGGGGATGTGCT
GCAAGGCGATTAAGTTGGGTAACGCCAGGGTTTTCCCAGTCACGACGTTGTAAAACGACGGCCAGTGAAT
TCGAGCTCGGTACCCGGGGATCCTCTAGAGTCGACCTGCAGGCATGCAAGCTTGGCGTAATCATGGTCAT
AGCTGTTTCCTGTGTGAAATTGTTATCCGCTCACAATTCCACACAACATACGAGCCGGAAGCATAAAGTG
TAAAGCCTGGGGTGCCTAATGAGTGAGCTAACTCACATTAATTGCGTTGCGCTCACTGCCCGCTTTCCAG
TCGGGAAACCTGTCGTGCCAGCTGCATTAATGAATCGGCCAACGCGCGGGGAAGACAGGGTCTCCCAATG
AATGGGCTTTCCTCGGTACCAAATTCCAGAAAAGAGGCCTCCCGAAAGGGGGGCCTTTTTTCGTTTTGGT
CCCTAATTGCCTATCTTCCAGTGATGGAACAGCATTTGTGCATTGGCTGCAACAATCAGCCTTACTTGTG
CCTGTTCTATTTCCGAACCGACCGCTTGTATGAATGCATCAAAATTCGTTTTCTCTACGTTGGATTCCTT
GTTGCTCATATTGTGATGATAATTTCTACAAATATAGTCATTGGTAACTATCTATGAAACTGTTTGATAC
TTTTATCAGTCCAGTAGTTTTACAAGGTCTTTCTTCATTTCTTCGTCAATATCCCTGTATCGTCTGAAAG
CTTTGCTTCCCTCCTTGTGTCCCGACAGTGCGGAAACAAGGTTCGGGTCTTTCACTTTTTTATAGATATT
GCCGATAAACGTACGTCTTGCCAGATGGCTGCTTGCCACTTCATAAATAGGTCGTTTGATTTCGTTGTGC
GTCAACGGGTCTAAGATTGTTACGATGCGGTCAACTCCAGCTAATTTGAATATCTTTTTTATGGCATCAT
TGTACTTTTGCTCGGATATGAACGGCAACAGTTTTCCCTCATATTCTTTGTAGCGTTCAAGGATTTCTTT
CGCTTTGTCGTTAAGTGGAACACGTACCGTAACCGGATTCCCCTCTTTGGTTTTCTTGGGAATATATTCT
ATGGCTTCATTGACCACATTTAGTTTGGTCATTCGGTACAGGTCGCTCACCCTGCATCCTATCAGTGTCT
GAAATATGAATATATCCCTCTGTATTGCCAGTTGTGGGGTGGCAGAAAGGTCTGCATTAAAAATCCTGTC
CCTTTCTTCGAGTGTTATATAATAAGGTGTACCATATGTACACTCCTCTATCGGAAACTTGTCGAAAGGT
CTGTTTGTGGTGCGTTTGTTATCGAAGCACCACAGGAAGAATGTGCGTATTCTTGAAAAACAGTCTATCA
GCGTGTTTTTGCTTCTGGGCTGTGGTGTCCTCTTTTCGGGAATGGCTTCATAAATGCTCGGGTAAAGTTC
ATAATACTGGTATTCGTTCTGAAAGAAATCCCACATATCCCGAAGCGTGTCAGGTGTTACCAAATCCACA
TCAAGGATAAAGCCCTTTTGTCCTCTCTTTGTAGCCCTTACATATAGTTCATAACGCAGTAAGGCTCTTT
TGACAACCCGGAAATTTTTCTTTCGTACTTCCGACAAAGGGTGCTTGTTTAGAAATTCATCGAATAGTTC
TCCAATGGTAGGCTTGATAACCACTTCCTCCGGCAAAAAATATTTTTCAGGATGGTAAAATTTATCAAGT
GTTGTTTTTAGCCATTCTTTGTCTATTGCTTCCTTTTCTTGTTGATATACCTTCTCGATATAGGTTTTCA
ACTGGCGTATCTCTTCATTTATATGGGTACGCATTTCTTCATTGCAGACAGCTTTCGTTTTTACACATTC
GTCTTTATCATCCCATAGATTGGGATTGATGGCTAACTGAGTAGGAGCAACGGAGTCTAACTGCCTTCCG
TTTCTAAAACGGACATAGATTGTAGCCATGGATTCTGTATCATATCGTTTGGCTGCTTTTTTAATGATAA
AGGTTACTTTCATAGACTTTCAGGTTGAATTTTACTCTGCTGCAAATATAAATATTTTCCCCAGCATTTT
CCCCACATCTGCTAAATATTTTGCAATTCGATTAAACTTGGATTAAAATTTAATAGGATTATAACATATT
GAAATACAGTGTAATTGTGGCGTTTTTCCGCATTTTTCTTTTTACCCACATTTTCCCCACTTTAATTATT
TCAAATGCGGGGTCTGGGTACAAGAAAGAAAGCTAAGTATTTGATAGTTCAATACTTAGCTTTTTCTTTT
GCTTGAATTTTCCCCACATTTTCCCCACACGTGCAAAAAATATAGCAGTAAGTCATTATTTCTTTTGGTT
GAACGTAGAGAGTAGCGATATTAAAAGAATCCGATGAGAAAAGACTAATATTTATCTATCCATTCAGTTT
GATTTCTCAGGACTTTACATCGTCCTGAAAGTATTTGTTGGTACCGAGGACGCGTAAACATTTACAGTTG
CATGTGGCCTATTGTTTTTAGCCGTTAAATATTTTATAACTATTAAATAGCGATACAAATTGTTCGAAAC
TAATATTGTTTATATCATATATTCTCGCATGTTTTAAAGCTTTATTAAATTGATTTTTTGTAAACAGTTT
TTCGTACTCTTTGTTAACCCATTTCATTACAAAAGTTTCATATTTTTTTCTCTCTTTAAATGCCATTTTT
GCTGGCTTTCTTTTTAATACAATTAATGTGCTATCCACTTTAGGTTTTGGATGGAAATAATACCTAGGAA
TTTTTGCTAATATAGAAATATCTACCTCTGCCATTAACAGCAATGCTAGTGATCTGTTTGTATCTAATAA
CATTTTAGCAAAACCATATTCCACTATTAAATAACTTATTGTGGCTGAACTTTCAAAAACAATTTTTCGA
ATTATATTTGTGCTTATGTTGTAAGGTATGCTGCCAAATATTTTATATGGATTGTGGCTAGGAAATGTAA
ATTTCAGTATATCATCATTTACTATTTGATAGTTAGGATAATTTAAGAGCTTATTACGAGTTACCTCACA
TAATTTAGAATCAATTTCTATCGCCGTTACAAAATTACATCTCTTTACCAATCCAGCAGTAAAATGACCT
TTCCCTGCACCTATTTCAAAGATGTTATCTTTTTCATCTAAACTTATGCAATTCATTATTTTTTCTATGT
GATATTTTGAAGTAATAAAATTTTGACTATCTTTTATATTTACTTTGTTCATTATAACCTCTCCTTAATT
TATTGCATCTCTTTTCGAATATTTATGTTTTTTGAGAAAAGAACGTACTCATGGTTCATCCCGATATGCG
TATCGGTCTGTATATCAGCAACTTTCTATGTGTTTCAACTACAATAGTCATCTATTCTCATCTTTCTGAG
TCCACCCCCTGCAAAGCCCCTCTTTACGACATAAAAATTCGGTCGGAAAAGGTATGCAAAAGATGTTTCT
CTCTTTAAGAGAAACTCTTCGGGATGCAAAAATATGAAAATAACTCCAATTCACCAAATTATATAGCGAC
TTTTTTACAAAATGCTAAAATTTGTTGATTTCCGTCAAGCAATTGTTGAGCAAAAATGTCTTTTACGATA
AAATGATACCTCAATATCAACTGTTTAGCAAAACGATATTTCTCTTAAAGAGAGAAACACCTTTTTGTTC
ACCAATCCCCGACTTTTAATCCCGCGGCCATGATTGAAAAAGGAAGAGTATGAGTATTCAACATTTCCGT
GTCGCCCTTATTCCCTTTTTTGCGGCATTTTGCCTTCCTGTTTTTGCTCACCCAGAAACGCTGGTGAAAG
TAAAAGATGCTGAAGATCAGTTGGGTGCACGAGTGGGTTACATCGAACTGGATCTCAACAGCGGTAAGAT
CCTTGAGAGTTTTCGCCCCGAAGAACGTTTTCCAATGATGAGCACTTTTAAAGTTCTGCTATGTGGCGCG
GTATTATCCCGTATTGACGCCGGGCAAGAGCAACTCGGTCGCCGCATACACTATTCTCAGAATGACTTGG
TTGAGTACTCACCAGTCACAGAAAAGCATCTTACGGATGGCATGACAGTAAGAGAATTATGCAGTGCTGC
CATAACCATGAGTGATAACACTGCGGCCAACTTACTTCTGACAACGATCGGAGGACCGAAGGAGCTAACC
GCTTTTTTGCACAACATGGGGGATCATGTAACTCGCCTTGATCGTTGGGAACCGGAGCTGAATGAAGCCA
TACCAAACGACGAGCGTGACACCACGATGCCTGTAGCAATGGCAACAACGTTGCGCAAACTATTAACTGG
CGAACTACTTACTCTAGCTTCCCGGCAACAATTAATAGACTGGATGGAGGCGGATAAAGTTGCAGGACCA
CTTCTGCGCTCGGCCCTTCCGGCTGGCTGGTTTATTGCTGATAAATCTGGAGCCGGTGAGCGTGGGTCAC
GCGGTATCATTGCAGCACTGGGGCCAGATGGTAAGCCCTCCCGTATCGTAGTTATCTACACGACGGGGAG
TCAGGCAACTATGGATGAACGAAATAGACAGATCGCTGAGATAGGTGCCTCACTGATTAAGCATTGGTAA
CTGTCAGACCAAGTTTACTCATAACGCGTCAATTCGAGGGGGATCAATTCCGTGATAGGTGGGCTGCCCT
TCCTGGTTGGCTTGGTTTCATCAGCCATCCGCTTGCCCTCATCTGTTACGCCGGCGGTAGCCGGCCAGCC
TCGCAGAGCAGGATTCCCGTTGAGCACCGCCAGGTGCGAATAAGGGACAGTGAAGAAGGAACACCCGCTC
GCGGGTGGGCCTACTTCACCTATCCTGCCCGGCTGACGCCGTTGGATACACCAAGGAAAGTCTACACGAA
CCCTTTGGCAAAATCCTGTATATCGTGCGAAAAAGGATGGATATACCGAAAAAATCGCTATAATGACCCC
GAAGCAGGGTTATGCAGCGGAAAACGGAATTGATCCGGCCACGATGCGTCCGGCGTAGAGGATCTGAAGA
TCAGCAGTTCAACCTGTTGATAGTACGTACTAAGCTCTCATGTTTCACGTACTAAGCTCTCATGTTTAAC
GTACTAAGCTCTCATGTTTAACGAACTAAACCCTCATGGCTAACGTACTAAGCTCTCATGGCTAACGTAC
TAAGCT
Features (pLannotate 1.2.2; 13 found; start..end, strand, type, name):
    339..397     +  misc_feature   bom (fragment): basis of mobility region from pBR322
    406..560     -  CDS            lacZα (fragment): LacZα fragment of β-galactosidase; lacZ fragment
    557..613     +  misc_feature   MCS: pUC18/19 multiple cloning site
    650..666     -  protein_bind   lac operator: The lac repressor binds to the lac operator to inhibit transcription in E. coli. This inhibition can be relieved by adding lactose or isopropyl-β-D-thiogalactopyranoside (IPTG). lac repressor encoded by lacI
    674..704     -  promoter       lac promoter: promoter for the E. coli lac operon
    719..740     -  protein_bind   CAP binding site: CAP binding activates transcription in the presence of cAMP. E. coli catabolite activator protein
    753..822     -  CDS            lacI (fragment): lac repressor; lacI; The lac repressor binds to the lac operator to inhibit transcription in E. coli. This inhibition can be relieved by adding lactose or isopropyl-β-D-thiogalactopyranoside (IPTG).
   2964..3692    -  CDS            ermC': ERM_BACIU - Experimental evidence at protein level: Swiss-Prot protein existence level 1. This protein produces a dimethylation of the adenine residue at position 2085 in 23S rRNA, resulting in reduced affinity between ribosomes and macrolide-lincosamide-streptogramin B antibiotics. From Bacillus subtilis.
   4163..4179    +  promoter       AmpR promoter (fragment): bla
   4180..5040    +  CDS            AmpR: β-lactamase; bla; confers resistance to ampicillin, carbenicillin, and related antibiotics
   5093..5138    -  CDS            traJ (fragment): oriT-recognizing protein; traJ
   5171..5280    -  oriT           oriT: incP origin of transfer
   5451..233     +  rep_origin     R6K γ ori (across the origin): γ replication origin from E. coli plasmid R6K; requires the R6K initiator protein pi for replication
