[The description below was written by a language model from this plasmid's Addgene catalogue record and pLannotate feature annotations shown in this document.]
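Description:
pMT405 is a 5.6 kb synthetic-biology cloning vector built on the pNBU1 backbone and associated with work on genetic circuit design in the gut commensal Bacteroides thetaiotaomicron. It replicates from the R6K γ origin, which functions only when the π initiator protein is supplied in trans. This explains why it is propagated in a pir-expressing E. coli strain (Pir1) at low copy and would not be expected to replicate autonomously in a host lacking π. An incP oriT with an adjacent traJ fragment allows the plasmid to be mobilised by conjugation from a suitable donor. Selection in E. coli is by ampicillin through the β-lactamase gene. An erythromycin-resistance methyltransferase, annotated by similarity as ermC', is the ErmR marker named in the record and is presumably intended for selection in the recipient. NBU1-type vectors generally integrate into the Bacteroides chromosome through an element-encoded integrase. However, roughly 2 kb of sequence between the lac region and the erm gene carries no annotation, so the feature table neither confirms nor identifies such an integrase or attachment site.

The payload listed as "LacZ" is a lacZα fragment with the pUC18/19 multiple cloning site, driven by the lac promoter with its operator and CAP binding site, next to a residual lacI fragment. The catalogue lists "no promoter", which probably means there is no promoter for a cargo gene, since the lac promoter is clearly annotated. According to the stated purpose, the cassette sits in a backbone with BsaI sites, which suggests a lacZα placeholder that is replaced during Golden Gate-style assembly and allows blue/white screening. The record instead gives the cloning method as Gateway, and no att recombination sites are annotated. The BsaI sites are also not annotated in the feature table.
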