Addgene plasmid #139383: pMT405
Purpose: LacZ, pNBU1 backbone with BsaI sites, AmpR, ErmR
Depositing lab: Christopher Voigt. Depositing organization: Massachusetts Institute of Technology. Publication: Genetic circuit design automation for the gut resident species Bacteroides thetaiotaomicron. Taketani M, Zhang J, Zhang S, Triassi AJ, Huang YJ, Griffith LG, Voigt CA. Nat Biotechnol. 2020 Aug;38(8):962-969. doi: 10.1038/s41587-020-0468-5. Epub 2020 Mar 30. PubMed 32231334.
Backbone
  Vector backbone: pNBU1
  Vector type: Synthetic Biology
Growth in bacteria
  Bacterial resistance: Ampicillin, 100 μg/mL
  Growth temperature: 37°C
  Growth strain: Pir1
  Copy number: Low Copy
Gene/Insert
  Gene/Insert name: LacZ
  Promoter: No promoter
  Cloning method: Gateway Cloning
  Sequencing primers: 5′ aacgcactgagaagccctta; 3′ tgagcaacaaggaatccaaca
Terms and licenses: Academic/Nonprofit Terms; Industry Terms: Not Available to Industry
How to cite: pMT405 was a gift from Christopher Voigt (Addgene plasmid # 139383 ; http://n2t.net/addgene:139383 ; RRID:Addgene_139383)
